>Addgene plasmid #51409 | EGFP-IC2-FL | addgene full sequence | sequence record 242473 | Addgene NGS Result
TTCTTTCCTGCGTTATCCCCTGATTCTGTGGATAACCGTATTACCGCCATGCATTAGTTATTAATAGTAA
TCAATTACGGGGTCATTAGTTCATAGCCCATATATGGAGTTCCGCGTTACATAACTTACGGTAAATGGCC
CGCCTGGCTGACCGCCCAACGACCCCCGCCCATTGACGTCAATAATGACGTATGTTCCCATAGTAACGCC
AATAGGGACTTTCCATTGACGTCAATGGGTGGAGTATTTACGGTAAACTGCCCACTTGGCAGTACATCAA
GTGTATCATATGCCAAGTACGCCCCCTATTGACGTCAATGACGGTAAATGGCCCGCCTGGCATTATGCCC
AGTACATGACCTTATGGGACTTTCCTACTTGGCAGTACATCTACGTATTAGTCATCGCTATTACCATGGT
GATGCGGTTTTGGCAGTACATCAATGGGCGTGGATAGCGGTTTGACTCACGGGGATTTCCAAGTCTCCAC
CCCATTGACGTCAATGGGAGTTTGTTTTGGCACCAAAATCAACGGGACTTTCCAAAATGTCGTAACAACT
CCGCCCCATTGACGCAAATGGGCGGTAGGCGTGTACGGTGGGAGGTCTATATAAGCAGAGCTGGTTTAGT
GAACCGTCAGATCCGCTAGCGCTACCGGTCGCCACCATGGTGAGCAAGGGCGAGGAGCTGTTCACCGGGG
TGGTGCCCATCCTGGTCGAGCTGGACGGCGACGTAAACGGCCACAAGTTCAGCGTGTCCGGCGAGGGCGA
GGGCGATGCCACCTACGGCAAGCTGACCCTGAAGTTCATCTGCACCACCGGCAAGCTGCCCGTGCCCTGG
CCCACCCTCGTGACCACCCTGACCTACGGCGTGCAGTGCTTCAGCCGCTACCCCGACCACATGAAGCAGC
ACGACTTCTTCAAGTCCGCCATGCCCGAAGGCTACGTCCAGGAGCGCACCATCTTCTTCAAGGACGACGG
CAACTACAAGACCCGCGCCGAGGTGAAGTTCGAGGGCGACACCCTGGTGAACCGCATCGAGCTGAAGGGC
ATCGACTTCAAGGAGGACGGCAACATCCTGGGGCACAAGCTGGAGTACAACTACAACAGCCACAACGTCT
ATATCATGGCCGACAAGCAGAAGAACGGCATCAAGGTGAACTTCAAGATCCGCCACAACATCGAGGACGG
CAGCGTGCAGCTCGCCGACCACTACCAGCAGAACACCCCCATCGGCGACGGCCCCGTGCTGCTGCCCGAC
AACCACTACCTGAGCACCCAGTCCGCCCTGAGCAAAGACCCCAACGAGAAGCGCGATCACATGGTCCTGC
TGGAGTTCGTGACCGCCGCCGGGATCACTCTCGGCATGGACGAGCTGTACAAGTCCGGCCGGACTCAGAT
CTCAACCATGTCGGACAAAAGTGATTTAAAAGCTGAGTTGGAACGTAAGAAGCAACGGTTGGCCCAAATC
AGAGAAGAAAAGAAGAGGAAAGAAGAGGAAAGGAAAAAAAAGGAAACTGATCAGAAGAAGGAAGCTGCTG
TTTCTGTACAAGAAGAGTCTGATCTTGAAAAAAAAAGAAGAGAAGCTGAGGCATTGCTTCAAAGCATGGG
ACTAACTACGGACTCCCCTATTGTCCCTCCTCCTATGTCTCCATCCTCCAAGTCGGTGAGCACGCCAAGT
GAAGCTGGAAGCCAGGATTCTGGAGATGGCGCCGTGGGATCTAGACGAGGACCTATTAAACTTGGAATGG
CCAAAATTACTCAAGTTGACTTTCCCCCTCGAGAAATCGTCACATACACAAAGGAAACTCAGACCCCGGT
TACAGCTCAACCCAAAGAAGATGAGGAGGAGGAAGATGATGTAGCAACTCCTAAACCTCCTGTTGAACCT
GAAGAAGAGAAAACTTTGAAAAAAGACGAAGAGAATGATAGCAAAGCTCCACCTCATGAACTAACTGAAG
AAGAAAAGCAACAGATTTTACACTCAGAAGAATTTTTAAGTTTCTTTGACCATTCTACGAGAATTGTAGA
AAGAGCCCTTTCTGAGCAGATTAACATCTTCTTTGACTACAGTGGGAGAGACTTGGAAGACAAAGAAGGG
GAGATTCAAGCAGGTGCTAAGCTGTCATTAAATCGACAGTTCTTTGATGAGCGTTGGTCAAAGCATCGAG
TTGTTAGTTGTTTGGATTGGTCATCCCAGTATCCAGAATTACTTGTGGCTTCCTATAATAACAATGAAGA
GGCTCCTCATGAGCCTGATGGTGTGGCCCTCGTGTGGAATATGAAGTACAAAAAAACTACCCCAGAGTAT
GTGTTCCACTGCCAGTCAGCTGTAATGTCTGCTACATTTGCAAAATTTCATCCGAATCTTGTTGTTGGAG
GTACATATTCAGGCCAGATTGTGCTTTGGGATAACCGCAGCAATAAAAGAACTCCTGTCCAGAGAACGCC
GCTGTCAGCTGCTGCACACACACACCCTGTCTACTGTGTAAATGTTGTTGGAACACAAAATGCTCACAAT
CTGATTAGCATCTCTACTGATGGAAAAATTTGTTCCTGGAGTTTGGACATGCTTTCCCATCCACAGGATA
GCATGGAGTTGGTTCATAAACAGTCAAAGGCAGTAGCTGTAACATCTATGTCTTTCCCTGTTGGAGACGT
CAACAACTTTGTTGTGGGCAGTGAAGAAGGTTCTGTGTATACAGCATGCCGCCATGGCAGCAAAGCTGGA
ATCAGTGAGATGTTTGAGGGACACCAGGGACCCATCACTGGAATCCACTGTCACGCGGCTGTTGGAGCAG
TAGACTTCTCACATCTGTTTGTCACTTCGTCTTTTGACTGGACAGTTAAACTTTGGACAACTAAGAATAA
CAAGCCTTTGTACTCATTTGAAGATAATTCAGACTATGTCTATGATGTTATGTGGTCACCCACCCACCCA
GCCCTGTTTGCCTGTGTGGACGGCATGGGGAGACTGGATCTATGGAATCTCAACAATGACACAGAGGTAC
CAACTGCCAGCATTTCTGTGGAGGGCAACCCTGCTCTTAACCGTGTGAGATGGACCCACTCAGGAAGAGA
AATTGCCGTGGGTGATTCTGAAGGACAGATTGTCATCTATGATGTGGGAGAGCAGATCGCTGTTCCCCGA
AATGATGAATGGGCAAGATTTGGCCGAACACTCGCAGAAATTAACGCAAACCGAGCTGACGCAGAGGAGG
AGGCAGCTACCCGAATCCCTGCCTAGCCTGAAAAGCTTCGAATTCTGCAGTCGACGGTACCGCGGGCCCG
GGATCCACCGGATCTAGATAACTGATCATAATCAGCCATACCACATTTGTAGAGGTTTTACTTGCTTTAA
AAAACCTCCCACACCTCCCCCTGAACCTGAAACATAAAATGAATGCAATTGTTGTTGTTAACTTGTTTAT
TGCAGCTTATAATGGTTACAAATAAAGCAATAGCATCACAAATTTCACAAATAAAGCATTTTTTTCACTG
CATTCTAGTTGTGGTTTGTCCAAACTCATCAATGTATCTTAACGCGTAAATTGTAAGCGTTAATATTTTG
TTAAAATTCGCGTTAAATTTTTGTTAAATCAGCTCATTTTTTAACCAATAGGCCGAAATCGGCAAAATCC
CTTATAAATCAAAAGAATAGACCGAGATAGGGT
[37 nt withheld, positions 3674-3710]
AAAGAACGTGGACTCCAACGTCAAAGG
[49 nt withheld, positions 3738-3786]
T
[91 nt withheld, positions 3788-3878]
G
[124 nt withheld, positions 3880-4003]
CAGGTGGCACTTTTCGGGGAAATGTGCGCGGAACCCCTATTTGTTTATTTTTCTAAATACATTCAAATAT
GTATCCGCTCATGAGACAATAACCCTGATAAATGCTTCAATAATATTGAAAAAGGAAGAGTCCTGAGGCG
GAAAGAACCAGCTGTGGAATGTGTGTCAGTTAGGGTGTGGAAAGTCCCCAGGCTCCCCAGCAGGCAGAAG
TATGCAAAGCATGCATCTCAATTAGTCAGCAACCAGGTGTGGAAAGTCCCCAGGCTCCCCAGCAGGCAGA
AGTATGCAAAGCATGCATCTCAATTAGTCAGCAACCATAGTCCCGCCCCTAACTCCGCCCATCCCGCCCC
TAACTCCGCCCAGTTCCGCCCATTCTCCGCCCCATGGCTGACTAATTTTTTTTATTTATGCAGAGGCCGA
GGCCGCCTCGGCCTCTGAGCTATTCCAGAAGTAGTGAGGAGGCTTTTTTGGAGGCCTAGGCTTTTGCAAA
GATCGATCAAGAGACAGGATGAGGATCGTTTCGCATGATTGAACAAGATGGATTGCACGCAGGTTCTCCG
GCCGCTTGGGTGGAGAGGCTATTCGGCTATGACTGGGCACAACAGACAATCGGCTGCTCTGATGCCGCCG
TGTTCCGGCTGTCAGCGCAGGGGCGCCCGGTTCTTTTTGTCAAGACCGACCTGTCCGGTGCCCTGAATGA
ACTGCAAGACGAGGCAGCGCGGCTATCGTGGCTGGCCACGACGGGCGTTCCTTGCGCAGCTGTGCTCGAC
GTTGTCACTGAAGCGGGAAGGGACTGGCTGCTATTGGGCGAAGTGCCGGGGCAGGATCTCCTGTCATCTC
ACCTTGCTCCTGCCGAGAAAGTATCCATCATGGCTGATGCAATGCGGCGGCTGCATACGCTTGATCCGGC
TACCTGCCCATTCGACCACCAAGCGAAACATCGCATCGAGCGAGCACGTACTCGGATGGAAGCCGGTCTT
GTCGATCAGGATGATCTGGACGAAGAGCATCAGGGGCTCGCGCCAGCCGAACTGTTCGCCAGGCTCAAGG
CGAGCATGCCCGACGGCGAGGATCTCGTCGTGACCCATGGCGATGCCTGCTTGCCGAATATCATGGTGGA
AAATGGCCGCTTTTCTGGATTCATCGACTGTGGCCGGCTGGGTGTGGCGGACCGCTATCAGGACATAGCG
TTGGCTACCCGTGATATTGCTGAAGAGCTTGGCGGCGAATGGGCTGACCGCTTCCTCGTGCTTTACGGTA
TCGCCGCTCCCGATTCGCAGCGCATCGCCTTCTATCGCCTTCTTGACGAGTTCTTCTGAGCGGGACTCTG
GGGTTCGAAATGACCGACCAAGCGACGCCCAACCTGCCATCACGAGATTTCGATTCCACCGCCGCCTTCT
ATGAAAGGTTGGGCTTCGGAATCGTTTTCCGGGACGCCGGCTGGATGATCCTCCAGCGCGGGGATCTCAT
GCTGGAGTTCTTCGCCCACCCTAGGGGGAGGCTAACTGAAACACGGAAGGAGACAATACCGGAAGGAACC
CGCGCTATGACGGCAATAAAAAGACAGAATAAAACGCACGGTGTTGGGTCGTTTGTTCATAAACGCGGGG
TTCGGTCCCAGGGCTGGCACTCTGTCGATACCCCACCGAGACCCCATTGGGGCCAATACGCCCGCGTTTC
TTCCTTTTCCCCACCCCACCCCCCAAGTTCGGGTGAAGGCCCAGGGCTCGCAGCCAACGTCGGGGCGGCA
GGCCCTGCCATAGCCTCAGGTTACTCATATATACTTTAGATTGATTTAAAACTTCATTTTTAATTTAAAA
GGATCTAGGTGAAGATCCTTTTTGATAATCTCATGACCAAAATCCCTTAACGTGAGTTTTCGTTCCACTG
AGCGTCAGACCCCGTAGAAAAGATCAAAGGATCTTCTTGAGATCCTTTTTTTCTGCGCGTAATCTGCTGC
TTGCAAACAAAAAAACCACCGCTACCAGCGGTGGTTTGTTTGCCGGATCAAGAGCTACCAACTCTTTTTC
CGAAGGTAACTGGCTTCAGCAGAGCGCAGATACCAAATACTGTTCTTCTAGTGTAGCCGTAGTTAGGCCA
CCACTTCAAGAACTCTGTAGCACCGCCTACATACCTCGCTCTGCTAATCCTGTTACCAGTGGCTGCTGCC
AGTGGCGATAAGTCGTGTCTTACCGGGTTGGACTCAAGACGATAGTTACCGGATAAGGCGCAGCGGTCGG
GCTGAACGGGGGGTTCGTGCACACAGCCCAGCTTGGAGCGAACGACCTACACCGAACTGAGATACCTACA
GCGTGAGCTATGAGAAAGCGCCACGCTTCCCGAAGGGAGAAAGGCGGACAGGTATCCGGTAAGCGGCAGG
GTCGGAACAGGAGAGCGCACGAGGGAGCTTCCAGGGGGAAACGCCTGGTATCTTTATAGTCCTGTCGGGT
TTCGCCACCTCTGACTTGAGCGTCGATTTTTGTGATGCTCGTCAGGGGGGCGGAGCCTATGGAAAAACGC
CAGCAACGCGGCCTTTTTACGGTTCCTGGCCTTTTGCTGGCCTTTTGCTCACATG
Features (pLannotate 1.2.2; 16 found; start..end, strand, type, name):
      1..47      +  rep_origin     RSF ori (fragment): Plasmids containing the RSF 1030 origin of replication can be propagated in E. coli cells that contain additional plasmids with compatible origins.
    115..418     +  enhancer       CMV enhancer: human cytomegalovirus immediate early enhancer
    419..622     +  promoter       CMV promoter: human cytomegalovirus (CMV) immediate early promoter
    667..1383    +  CDS            EGFP: EGFP is a basic (constitutively fluorescent) green fluorescent protein published in 1996, derived from Aequorea victoria. It is reported to be a rapidly-maturing weak dimer with moderate acid sensitivity.
   1408..3243    +  CDS            Dync1i2: DC1I2_MOUSE - Also known as Dnci2, Dncic2. Experimental evidence at protein level: Swiss-Prot protein existence level 1. Acts as one of several non-catalytic accessory components of the cytoplasmic dynein 1 complex that are thought to be involved in linking dynein to cargos and to adapter proteins that regulate dynein function (By similarity). Cytoplasmic dynein 1 acts as a motor for the intracellular retrograde motility of vesicles and organelles along microtubules (By similarity). The intermediate chains mediate the binding of dynein to dynactin via its 150 kDa component (p150-glued) DCTN1 (
   3253..3296    +  misc_feature   MCS (fragment): multiple cloning site
   3313..3397    +  CDS            large T antigen (fragment): large T antigen from SV40 (simian virus 40)
   3420..3541    +  polyA_signal   SV40 poly(A) signal: SV40 polyadenylation signal
   3575..4003    -  rep_origin     f1 ori (sequence partly withheld): f1 bacteriophage origin of replication; arrow indicates direction of (+) strand synthesis
   4030..4134    +  promoter       AmpR promoter: bla
   4136..4493    +  promoter       SV40 promoter: SV40 enhancer and early promoter
   4528..5322    +  CDS            NeoR/KanR: aminoglycoside phosphotransferase from Tn5; aph(3')-II (or nptII); confers resistance to neomycin, kanamycin, and G418 (Geneticin®)
   5343..5495    +  CDS            ble (fragment): BLE_KLEPN - Experimental evidence at protein level: Swiss-Prot protein existence level 1. Binding protein with a strong affinity to the bleomycin family of antibiotics. Binds to CL990; an antimitotic-antibiotic compound. From Klebsiella pneumoniae.
   5554..5601    +  polyA_signal   HSV TK poly(A) signal: herpes simplex virus thymidine kinase polyadenylation signal (Cole and Stacy, 1985)
   5692..5708    -  polyA_signal   bGH poly(A) signal (fragment): bovine growth hormone polyadenylation signal
   5930..6518    +  rep_origin     ori: high-copy-number ColE1/pMB1/pBR322/pUC origin of replication
