[The description below was written by a language model from this plasmid's Addgene catalogue record and pLannotate feature annotations shown in this document.]
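Description:
EGFP-IC2-FL is a mammalian expression plasmid built on the Clontech pEGFP-C2 backbone, designed to produce the full-length mouse cytoplasmic dynein intermediate chain IC2C (Dync1i2) as a fusion with EGFP at its N terminus. Transcription is driven by the human cytomegalovirus immediate early enhancer and promoter. The EGFP coding sequence is followed shortly by the Dync1i2 open reading frame, which was inserted between the BglII and HindIII sites of the multiple cloning site, both of which are retained. A remnant of the polylinker and an SV40 polyadenylation signal lie downstream and terminate the transcript. The catalogue lists the insert as about 1.7 kb and the plasmid as about 6.5 kb, while the sequenced record is 6,578 nt with an annotated Dync1i2 coding region of roughly 1.8 kb.

The plasmid replicates at high copy in E. coli from a pUC-type ColE1 origin and also carries an f1 origin for single-stranded DNA production. A single Tn5 aminoglycoside phosphotransferase (NeoR/KanR) gene provides selection in both hosts. A bacterial bla-type promoter drives it for kanamycin resistance in E. coli, and the SV40 enhancer/early promoter with an HSV TK polyadenylation signal drives it for G418 selection of transfected mammalian cells. Several short annotated fragments (RSF ori, large T antigen, ble, bGH poly(A)) appear to be partial matches within backbone sequence rather than functional elements.

The intermediate chains are non-catalytic dynein 1 subunits that mediate binding to dynactin through its p150-glued component. The construct therefore suits visualising IC2C localisation in living or fixed cells, and the associated work examined the dynein–dynactin interaction in vitro and in vivo.
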