Addgene plasmid #51409: EGFP-IC2-FL
Purpose: expression of EGFP-tagged full-length dynein intermediate chain IC2C in mammalian cells
Depositing lab: Trina Schroer. Depositing organization: Johns Hopkins University and School of Medicine. Publication: Analysis of the dynein-dynactin interaction in vitro and in vivo. King SJ, Brown CL, Maier KC, Quintyne NJ, Schroer TA. Mol Biol Cell. 2003 Dec;14(12):5089-97. Epub 2003 Oct 17. 10.1091/mbc.e03-01-0025 PubMed 14565986.
Backbone
  Vector backbone: pEGFP-C2
  Backbone manufacturer: Clontech
  Backbone size w/o insert (bp): 4731
  Total vector size (bp): 6500
  Vector type: Mammalian Expression
  Selectable markers: Neomycin (select with G418)
Growth in bacteria
  Bacterial resistance: Kanamycin, 50 μg/mL
  Growth temperature: 37°C
  Growth strain: XL10 Gold
  Copy number: High Copy
Gene/Insert
  Gene/Insert name: dynein intermediate chain IC2C (alt name: Dync1i2)
  Species: M. musculus (mouse)
  Insert size (bp): 1730
  Entrez Gene: Dync1i2 (a.k.a. 3110079H08Rik, AW554389, Dnci, Dncic2)
  Promoter: CMV
  Tag / fusion protein: EGFP (N terminal on backbone)
  Cloning method: Restriction Enzyme; 5′ cloning site BglII (not destroyed); 3′ cloning site HindIII (not destroyed)
  Sequencing primers: 5′ None; 3′ NONE
Terms and licenses: Academic/Nonprofit Terms; Industry Terms: Not Available to Industry
How to cite: EGFP-IC2-FL was a gift from Trina Schroer (Addgene plasmid # 51409 ; http://n2t.net/addgene:51409 ; RRID:Addgene_51409)
