>Addgene plasmid #51409 | EGFP-IC2-FL | depositor partial sequence | sequence record 78361 | IC2C
ATGTCGGACAAAAGTGATTTAAAAGCTGAGTTGGAACGTAAGAAGCAACGGTTGGCCCAAATCAGAGAAG
AAAAGAAGAGGAAAGAAGAGGAAAGGAAAAAAAAGGAAACTGATCAGAAGAAGGAAGCTGCTGTTTCTGT
ACAAGAAGAGTCTGATCTTGAAAAAAAAAGAAGAGAAGCTGAGGCATTGCTTCAAAGCATGGGACTAACT
ACGGACTCCCCTATTGTCCCTCCTCCTATGTCTCCATCCTCCAAGTCGGTGAGCACGCCAAGTGAAGCTG
GAAGCCAGGATTCTGGAGATGGCGCCGTGGGATCTAGACGAGGACCTATTAAACTTGGAATGGCCAAAAT
TACTCAAGTTGACTTTCCCCCTCGAGAAATCGTCACATACACAAAGGAAACTCAGACCCCGGTTACAGCT
CAACCCAAAGAAGATGAGGAGGAGGAAGATGATGTAGCAACTCCTAAACCTCCTGTTGAACCTGAAGAAG
AGAAAACTTTGAAAAAAGACGAAGAGAATGATAGCAAAGCTCCACCTCATGAACTAACTGAAGAAGAAAA
GCAACAGATTTTACACTCAGAAGAATTTTTAAGTTTCTTTGACCATTCTACGAGAATTGTAGAAAGAGCC
CTTTCTGAGCAGATTAACATCTTCTTTGACTACAGTGGGAGAGACTTGGAAGACAAAGAAGGGGAGATTC
AAGCAGGTGCTAAGCTGTCATTAAATCGACAGTTCTTTGATGAGCGTTGGTCAAAGCATCGAGTTGTTAG
TTGTTTGGATTGGTCATCCCAGTATCCAGAATTACTTGTGGCTTCCTATAATAACAATGAAGAGGCTCCT
CATGAGCCTGATGGTGTGGCCCTCGTGTGGAATATGAAGTACAAAAAAACTACCCCAGAGTATGTGTTCC
ACTGCCAGTCAGCTGTAATGTCTGCTACATTTGCAAAATTTCATCCGAATCTTGTTGTTGGAGGTACATA
TTCAGGCCAGATTGTGCTTTGGGATAACCGCAGCAATAAAAGAACTCCTGTCCAGAGAACGCCGCTGTCA
GCTGCTGCACACACACACCCTGTCTACTGTGTAAATGTTGTTGGAACACAAAATGCTCACAATCTGATTA
GCATCTCTACTGATGGAAAAATTTGTTCCTGGAGTTTGGACATGCTTTCCCATCCACAGGATAGCATGGA
GTTGGTTCATAAACAGTCAAAGGCAGTAGCTGTAACATCTATGTCTTTCCCTGTTGGAGACGTCAACAAC
TTTGTTGTGGGCAGTGAAGAAGGTTCTGTGTATACAGCATGCCGCCATGGCAGCAAAGCTGGAATCAGTG
AGATGTTTGAGGGACACCAGGGACCCATCACTGGAATCCACTGTCACGCGGCTGTTGGAGCAGTAGACTT
CTCACATCTGTTTGTCACTTCGTCTTTTGACTGGACAGTTAAACTTTGGACAACTAAGAATAACAAGCCT
TTGTACTCATTTGAAGATAATTCAGACTATGTCTATGATGTTATGTGGTCACCCACCCACCCAGCCCTGT
TTGCCTGTGTGGACGGCATGGGGAGACTGGATCTATGGAATCTCAACAATGACACAGAGGTACCAACTGC
CAGCATTTCTGTGGAGGGCAACCCTGCTCTTAACCGTGTGAGATGGACCCACTCAGGAAGAGAAATTGCC
GTGGGTGATTCTGAAGGACAGATTGTCATCTATGATGTGGGAGAGCAGATCGCTGTTCCCCGAAATGATG
AATGGGCAAGATTTGGCCGAACACTCGCAGAAATTAACGCAAACCGAGCTGACGCAGAGGAGGAGGCAGC
TACCCGAATCCCTGCCTAG
