>Addgene plasmid #51409 | EGFP-IC2-FL | addgene partial sequence | sequence record 80254 | EGFP-C 5'-CATGGTCCTGCTGGAGTTCGTG-3'
GACGAGCTGTACAAGTCCGGCCGGACTCAGATCTCAACCATGTCGGACAAAAGTGATTTAAAAGCTGAGT
TGGAACGTAAGAAGCAACGGTTGGCCCAAATCAGAGAAGAAAAGAAGAGGAAAGAAGAGGAAAGGAAAAA
AAAGGAAACTGATCAGAAGAAGGAAGCTGCTGTTTCTGTACAAGAAGAGTCTGATCTTGAAAAAAAAAGA
AGAGAAGCTGAGGCATTGCTTCAAAGCATGGGACTAACTACGGACTCCCCTATTGTCCCTCCTCCTATGT
CTCCATCCTCCAAGTCGGTGAGCACGCCAAGTGAAGCTGGAAGCCAGGATTCTGGAGATGGCGCCGTGGG
ATCTAGACGAGGACCTATTAAACTTGGAATGGCCAAAATTACTCAAGTTGACTTTCCCCCTCGAGAAATC
GTCACATACACAAAGGAAACTCAGACCCCGGTTACAGCTCAACCCAAAGAAGATGAGGAGGAGGAAGATG
ATGTAGCAACTCCTAAACCTCCTGTTGAACCTGAAGAAGAGAAAACTTTGAAAAAAGACGAAGAGAATGA
TAGCAAAGCTCCACCTCATGAACTAACTGAAGAAGAAAAGCAACAGATTTTACACTCAGAAGAATTTTTA
AGTTTCTTTGACCATTCTACGAGAATTGTAGAAAGAGCCCTTTCTGAGCAGATTAACATCTTCTTTGACT
ACAGTGGGAGAGACTTGGAAGACAAAGAAGGGGAGATTCAAGCAGGTGCTAAGCTGTCATTAAATCGACA
GTTCTTTGATGAGCGTTGGTCAAAGCATCGAGTTGTTAGTTGTTTGGATTGGTCATCCCAGTATCCAGAA
TTACTTGTGGCTTCCTATAATAACAATGAAGAGGCTCCTCATGAGCCTGATGGTGTGGCCCTCGTGTGGA
ATATGAAGTACAAAAAAACTACCCCAGAGTATGTGTTCCACTGCCAGTCAGCTGTAATGTCTGCTACATT
TGCAAAATTTCATCCGAATCTTGTTGTTGGAGGTACATATTCAGGCCAGATTGTGCTTTGGG
