>Addgene plasmid #51409 | EGFP-IC2-FL | addgene partial sequence | sequence record 80256 | SV40pA-R 5'-GAAATTTGTGATGCTATTGC-3'
TAGCTGCAATAAACAAGTTAACAACAACAATTGCATTCATTTTATGTTTCAGGTTCAGGGGGAGGTGTGG
GAGGTTTTTTAAAGCAAGTAAAACCTCTACAAATGTGGTATGGCTGATTATGATCAGTTATCTAGATCCG
GTGGATCCCGGGCCCGCGGTACCGTCGACTGCAGAATTCGAAGCTTTTCAGGCTAGGCAGGGATTCGGGT
AGCTGCCTCCTCCTCTGCGTCAGCTCGGTTTGCGTTAATTTCTGCGAGTGTTCGGCCAAATCTTGCCCAT
TCATCATTTCGGGGAACAGCGATCTGCTCTCCCACATCATAGATGACAATCTGTCCTTCAGAATCACCCA
CGGCAATTTCTCTTCCTGAGTGGGTCCATCTCACACGGTTAAGAGCAGGGTTGCCCTCCACAGAAATGCT
GGCAGTTGGTACCTCTGTGTCATTGTTGAGATTCCATAGATCCAGTCTCCCCATGCCGTCCACACAGGCA
AACAGGGCTGGGTGGGTGGGTGACCACATAACATCATAGACATAGTCTGAATTATCTTCAAATGAGTACA
AAGGCTTGTTATTCTTAGTTGTCCAAAGTTTAACTGTCCAGTCAAAAGACGAAGTGACAAACAGATGTGA
GAAGTCTACTGCTCCAACAGCCGCGTGACAGTGGATTCCAGTGATGGGTCCCTGGTGTCCCTCAAACATC
TCACTGATTCCAGCTTTGCTGCCATGGCGGCATGCTGTATACACAGAACCTTCTTCACTGCCCACAACAA
AGTTGTTGACGTCTCCAACAGGGAAAGACATAGATGTTACAGCTACTGCCTTTGACTGTTTATGAACCAA
CTCCATGCTATCCTGTGGATGGGAAAGCATGTCCAAACTCCAGGAACAAATTTTTCCATCAGTAGAGATG
CTAATCAGATTGTGAGCATTTTGTGTTCCAACAACATTTACACAGTAGACAGGGTGTGTGTGTGCAGCAG
CTGACAGC
